Addgene plasmid #209292: pMW76: pET-His-MBP-SUMO-R2Bm-33XTEN- SpCas9(H840A)-SII
Purpose: Expresses R2Bm-Cas9(H840A) fusion in E. coli
Depositing lab: Feng Zhang. Depositing organization: Broad Institute. Publication: Structure of the R2 non-LTR retrotransposon initiating target-primed reverse transcription. Wilkinson ME, Frangieh CJ, Macrae RK, Zhang F. Science. 2023 Apr 21;380(6642):301-308. doi: 10.1126/science.adg7883. Epub 2023 Apr 6. PubMed 37023171.
Backbone
  Vector backbone: pET45b(+)
  Backbone manufacturer: Millipore Sigma
  Backbone size w/o insert (bp): 6640
  Total vector size (bp): 13852
  Vector type: Bacterial Expression
Growth in bacteria
  Bacterial resistance: Ampicillin, 100 μg/mL
  Growth temperature: 37°C
  Growth strain: DH5alpha
  Copy number: High Copy
Gene/Insert
  Gene/Insert name: R2 (alt names: R2Bm; Reverse transcriptase-like protein; Bombyx mori rDNA insertion element R2 (typeII), complete cds)
  Species: Bombyx mori
  Insert size (bp): 7212
  GenBank ID: M16558.1
  Promoter: T7
  Tag / fusion protein: His (N terminal on backbone); MBP (N terminal on backbone); bdSUMO (N terminal on backbone); SpCas9(H840A) (C terminal on insert); StrepII (C terminal on backbone)
  Cloning method: Gibson Cloning
  Sequencing primers: 5′ Whole plasmid sequencing; 3′ Whole plasmid sequencing
Terms and licenses: Academic/Nonprofit Terms; Industry Terms: Not Available to Industry
How to cite: pMW76: pET-His-MBP-SUMO-R2Bm-33XTEN- SpCas9(H840A)-SII was a gift from Feng Zhang (Addgene plasmid # 209292 ; http://n2t.net/addgene:209292 ; RRID:Addgene_209292)
