[The description below was written by a language model from this plasmid's Addgene catalogue record and pLannotate feature annotations shown in this document.]
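Description:
pMW76 is a 13,852 bp bacterial expression plasmid built on the pET45b(+) backbone for producing a fusion of the Bombyx mori R2 non-LTR retrotransposon protein (R2Bm) with a Streptococcus pyogenes Cas9 nickase in E. coli. It is propagated through a ColE1/pBR322-type origin with the associated bom and rop elements, is selected with ampicillin via the β-lactamase gene, and also carries an f1 phage origin. A lacI gene with its own promoter supplies lac repressor.

The expression cassette is driven by a T7 promoter followed by a lac operator and the T7 gene 10 ribosome binding site, so transcription requires T7 RNA polymerase from the host and is IPTG-inducible; a T7 terminator closes the unit. The open reading frame begins with backbone-encoded N-terminal modules: a His tag, cytosolic maltose-binding protein for solubility and affinity capture, and a bdSUMO domain, which the automated annotation picks up as a fragment resembling a plant SUMO1. SUMO domains of this kind typically allow the N-terminal tags to be removed by a SUMO-specific protease. Next comes the R2Bm coding sequence, which the feature table leaves unannotated in the gap between the SUMO and Cas9 features. According to the plasmid name, it is joined by a 33-residue XTEN linker to SpCas9(H840A), in which the HNH nuclease domain is inactivated. A C-terminal Strep-tag II (SII) provides a second affinity handle.

The construct is intended for recombinant expression and purification of the R2Bm–Cas9(H840A) fusion. It was deposited with a structural study of R2 initiating target-primed reverse transcription, although the record does not detail the specific experiments in which this fusion was used.
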