Features (pLannotate 1.2.2; 21 found; start..end, strand, type, name):
     12..467     +  rep_origin     f1 ori (sequence partly withheld): f1 bacteriophage origin of replication; arrow indicates direction of (+) strand synthesis
    582..1442    -  CDS            AmpR: β-lactamase; bla; confers resistance to ampicillin, carbenicillin, and related antibiotics
   1443..1535    -  promoter       AmpR promoter: bla
   1616..2204    +  rep_origin     ori: high-copy-number ColE1/pMB1/pBR322/pUC origin of replication
   2390..2529    -  misc_feature   bom: basis of mobility region from pBR322
   2631..2822    -  CDS            rop: Rop protein, which maintains plasmids at low copy number; rop
   2839..3219    +  CDS            YPB1_ECOLX: Protein predicted: Swiss-Prot protein existence level 4. From Escherichia coli.
   3281..3345    -  CDS            TcR (fragment): tetracycline efflux protein; tet; confers resistance to tetracycline
   3360..3381    -  protein_bind   CAP binding site: CAP binding activates transcription in the presence of cAMP. E. coli catabolite activator protein
   3394..4476    -  CDS            lacI: lac repressor; lacI; The lac repressor binds to the lac operator to inhibit transcription in E. coli. This inhibition can be relieved by adding lactose or isopropyl-β-D-thiogalactopyranoside (IPTG).
   4477..4554    -  promoter       lacI promoter: lacI
   4562..4841    -  CDS            TcR (fragment): tetracycline efflux protein; tet; confers resistance to tetracycline
   4867..4885    +  promoter       T7 promoter: promoter for bacteriophage T7 RNA polymerase
   4886..4910    +  protein_bind   lac operator: The lac repressor binds to the lac operator to inhibit transcription in E. coli. This inhibition can be relieved by adding lactose or isopropyl-β-D-thiogalactopyranoside (IPTG). lac repressor encoded by lacI
   4925..4947    +  RBS            RBS: efficient ribosome binding site from bacteriophage T7 gene 10 (Olins and Rangwala, 1989)
   5031..6129    +  CDS            MBP (fragment): maltose binding protein from E. coli; malE (mutated); This version of the gene does not encode a signal sequence, so MBP will remain in the cytosol.
   6181..6426    +  CDS            SUMO1 (fragment): SUMO1_ORYSJ - Also known as SMT3, SUM1. Experimental evidence at protein level: Swiss-Prot protein existence level 1. Ubiquitin-like protein which can be covalently attached to target lysines as a monomer. Does not seem to be involved in protein degradation and may function as an antagonist of ubiquitin in the degradation process (By similarity). From Oryza sativa subsp. japonica (Rice).
   9550..11151   +  CDS            Cas9(N): N-terminal portion of Streptococcus pyogenes Cas9 (Zetsche et al., 2015)
  11152..13650   +  CDS            Cas9(C): C-terminal portion of Streptococcus pyogenes Cas9 (Zetsche et al., 2015)
  13755..13772   +  CDS            SET1 (fragment): solubility-enhancement tag derived from T7 phage gene 10B
  13780..13827   +  terminator     T7 terminator: transcription terminator for bacteriophage T7 RNA polymerase
>Addgene plasmid #209292 | pMW76: pET-His-MBP-SUMO-R2Bm-33XTEN- SpCas9(H840A)-SII | addgene full sequence | sequence record 414424 | Addgene NGS Result
TGGCGAATGGG
[124 nt withheld, positions 12-135]
C
[91 nt withheld, positions 137-227]
A
[49 nt withheld, positions 229-277]
CCTTTGACGTTGGAGTCCACGTTCTTT
[37 nt withheld, positions 305-341]
ACCCTATCTCGGTCTATTCTTTTGATTTATAAGGGATTTTGCCGATTTCGGCCTATTGGTTAAAAAATGA
GCTGATTTAACAAAAATTTAACGCGAATTTTAACAAAATATTAACGTTTACAATTTCTGGCGGCACGATG
GCATGAGATTATCAAAAAGGATCTTCACCTAGATCCTTTTAAATTAAAAATGAAGTTTTAAATCAATCTA
AAGTATATATGAGTAAACTTGGTCTGACAGTTACCAATGCTTAATCAGTGAGGCACCTATCTCAGCGATC
TGTCTATTTCGTTCATCCATAGTTGCCTGACTCCCCGTCGTGTAGATAACTACGATACGGGAGGGCTTAC
CATCTGGCCCCAGTGCTGCAATGATACCGCGAGACCCACGCTCACCGGCTCCAGATTTATCAGCAATAAA
CCAGCCAGCCGGAAGGGCCGAGCGCAGAAGTGGTCCTGCAACTTTATCCGCCTCCATCCAGTCTATTAAT
TGTTGCCGGGAAGCTAGAGTAAGTAGTTCGCCAGTTAATAGTTTGCGCAACGTTGTTGCCATTGCTACAG
GCATCGTGGTGTCACGCTCGTCGTTTGGTATGGCTTCATTCAGCTCCGGTTCCCAACGATCAAGGCGAGT
TACATGATCCCCCATGTTGTGCAAAAAAGCGGTTAGCTCCTTCGGTCCTCCGATCGTTGTCAGAAGTAAG
TTGGCCGCAGTGTTATCACTCATGGTTATGGCAGCACTGCATAATTCTCTTACTGTCATGCCATCCGTAA
GATGCTTTTCTGTGACTGGTGAGTACTCAACCAAGTCATTCTGAGAATAGTGTATGCGGCGACCGAGTTG
CTCTTGCCCGGCGTCAATACGGGATAATACCGCGCCACATAGCAGAACTTTAAAAGTGCTCATCATTGGA
AAACGTTCTTCGGGGCGAAAACTCTCAAGGATCTTACCGCTGTTGAGATCCAGTTCGATGTAACCCACTC
GTGCACCCAACTGATCTTCAGCATCTTTTACTTTCACCAGCGTTTCTGGGTGAGCAAAAACAGGAAGGCA
AAATGCCGCAAAAAAGGGAATAAGGGCGACACGGAAATGTTGAATACTCATACTCTTCCTTTTTCAATCA
TGATTGAAGCATTTATCAGGGTTATTGTCTCATGAGCGGATACATATTTGAATGTATTTAGAAAAATAAA
CAAATAGGTCATGACCAAAATCCCTTAACGTGAGTTTTCGTTCCACTGAGCGTCAGACCCCGTAGAAAAG
ATCAAAGGATCTTCTTGAGATCCTTTTTTTCTGCGCGTAATCTGCTGCTTGCAAACAAAAAAACCACCGC
TACCAGCGGTGGTTTGTTTGCCGGATCAAGAGCTACCAACTCTTTTTCCGAAGGTAACTGGCTTCAGCAG
AGCGCAGATACCAAATACTGTCCTTCTAGTGTAGCCGTAGTTAGGCCACCACTTCAAGAACTCTGTAGCA
CCGCCTACATACCTCGCTCTGCTAATCCTGTTACCAGTGGCTGCTGCCAGTGGCGATAAGTCGTGTCTTA
CCGGGTTGGACTCAAGACGATAGTTACCGGATAAGGCGCAGCGGTCGGGCTGAACGGGGGGTTCGTGCAC
ACAGCCCAGCTTGGAGCGAACGACCTACACCGAACTGAGATACCTACAGCGTGAGCTATGAGAAAGCGCC
ACGCTTCCCGAAGGGAGAAAGGCGGACAGGTATCCGGTAAGCGGCAGGGTCGGAACAGGAGAGCGCACGA
GGGAGCTTCCAGGGGGAAACGCCTGGTATCTTTATAGTCCTGTCGTGTTTCGCCACCTCTGACTTGAGCG
TCGATTTTTGTGATGCTCGTCAGGGGGGCGGAGCCTATGGAAAAACGCCAGCAACGCGGCCTTTTTACGG
TTCCTGGCCTTTTGCTGGCCTTTTGCTCACATGTTCTTTCCTGCGTTATCCCCTGATTCTGTGGATAACC
GTATTACCGCCTTTGAGTGAGCTGATACCGCTCGCCGCAGCCGAACGACCGAGCGCAGCGAGTCAGTGAG
CGAGGAAGCGGAAGAGCGCCTGATGCGGTATTTTCTCCTTACGCATCTGTGCGGTATTTCACACCGCAAT
GGTGCACTCTCAGTACAATCTGCTCTGATGCCGCATAGTTAAGCCAGTATACACTCCGCTATCGCTACGT
GACTGGGTCATGGCTGCGCCCCGACACCCGCCAACACCCGCTGACGCGCCCTGACGGGCTTGTCTGCTCC
CGGCATCCGCTTACAGACAAGCTGTGACCGTCTCCGGGAGCTGCATGTGTCAGAGGTTTTCACCGTCATC
ACCGAAACGCGCGAGGCAGCTGCGGTAAAGCTCATCAGCGTGGTCGTGAAGCGATTCACAGATGTCTGCC
TGTTCATCCGCGTCCAGCTCGTTGAGTTTCTCCAGAAGCGTTAATGTCTGGCTTCTGATAAAGCGGGCCA
TGTTAAGGGCGGTTTTTTCCTGTTTGGTCACTGATGCCTCCGTGTAAGGGGGATTTCTGTTCATGGGGGT
AATGATACCGATGAAACGAGAGAGGATGCTCACGATACGGGTTACTGATGATGAACATGCCCGGTTACTG
GAACGTTGTGAGGGTAAACAACTGGCGGTATGGATGCGGCGGGACCAGAGAAAAATCACTCAGGGTCAAT
GCCAGCGCTTCGTTAATACAGATGTAGGTGTTCCACAGGGTAGCCAGCAGCATCCTGCGATGCAGATCCG
GAACATAATGGTGCAGGGCGCTGACTTCCGCGTTTCCAGACTTTACGAAACACGGAAACCGAAGACCATT
CATGTTGTTGCTCAGGTCGCAGACGTTTTGCAGCAGCAGTCGCTTCACGTTCGCTCGCGTATCGGTGATT
CATTCTGCTAACCAGTAAGGCAACCCCGCCAGCCTAGCCGGGTCCTCAACGACAGGAGCACGATCATGCT
AGTCATGCCCCGCGCCCACCGGAAGGAGCTGACTGGGTTGAAGGCTCTCAAGGGCATCGGTCGAGATCCC
GGTGCCTAATGAGTGAGCTAACTTACATTAATTGCGTTGCGCTCACTGCCCGCTTTCCAGTCGGGAAACC
TGTCGTGCCAGCTGCATTAATGAATCGGCCAACGCGCGGGGAGAGGCGGTTTGCGTATTGGGCGCCAGGG
TGGTTTTTCTTTTCACCAGTGAGACGGGCAACAGCTGATTGCCCTTCACCGCCTGGCCCTGAGAGAGTTG
CAGCAAGCGGTCCACGCTGGTTTGCCCCAGCAGGCGAAAATCCTGTTTGATGGTGGTTAACGGCGGGATA
TAACATGAGCTGTCTTCGGTATCGTCGTATCCCACTACCGAGATGTCCGCACCAACGCGCAGCCCGGACT
CGGTAATGGCGCGCATTGCGCCCAGCGCCATCTGATCGTTGGCAACCAGCATCGCAGTGGGAACGATGCC
CTCATTCAGCATTTGCATGGTTTGTTGAAAACCGGACATGGCACTCCAGTCGCCTTCCCGTTCCGCTATC
GGCTGAATTTGATTGCGAGTGAGATATTTATGCCAGCCAGCCAGACGCAGACGCGCCGAGACAGAACTTA
ATGGGCCCGCTAACAGCGCGATTTGCTGGTGACCCAATGCGACCAGATGCTCCACGCCCAGTCGCGTACC
GTCTTCATGGGAGAAAATAATACTGTTGATGGGTGTCTGGTCAGAGACATCAAGAAATAACGCCGGAACA
TTAGTGCAGGCAGCTTCCACAGCAATGGCATCCTGGTCATCCAGCGGATAGTTAATGATCAGCCCACTGA
CGCGTTGCGCGAGAAGATTGTGCACCGCCGCTTTACAGGCTTCGACGCCGCTTCGTTCTACCATCGACAC
CACCACGCTGGCACCCAGTTGATCGGCGCGAGATTTAATCGCCGCGACAATTTGCGACGGCGCGTGCAGG
GCCAGACTGGAGGTGGCAACGCCAATCAGCAACGACTGTTTGCCCGCCAGTTGTTGTGCCACGCGGTTGG
GAATGTAATTCAGCTCCGCCATCGCCGCTTCCACTTTTTCCCGCGTTTTCGCAGAAACGTGGCTGGCCTG
GTTCACCACGCGGGAAACGGTCTGATAAGAGACACCGGCATACTCTGCGACATCGTATAACGTTACTGGT
TTCACATTCACCACCCTGAATTGACTCTCTTCCGGGCGCTATCATGCCATACCGCGAAAGGTTTTGCGCC
ATTCGATGGTGTCCGGGATCTCGACGCTCTCCCTTATGCGACTCCTGCATTAGGAAGCAGCCCAGTAGTA
GGTTGAGGCCGTTGAGCACCGCCGCCGCAAGGAATGGTGCATGCAAGGAGATGGCGCCCAACAGTCCCCC
GGCCACGGGGCCTGCCACCATACCCACGCCGAAACAAGCGCTCATGAGCCCGAAGTGGCGAGCCCGATCT
TCCCCATCGGTGATGTCGGCGATATAGGCGCCAGCAACCGCACCTGTGGCGCCGGTGATGCCGGCCACGA
TGCGTCCGGCGTAGAGGATCGAGATCGATCTCGATCCCGCGAAATTAATACGACTCACTATAGGGGAATT
GTGAGCGGATAACAATTCCCCTCTAGAAATAATTTTGTTTAACTTTAAGAAGGAGATATACCATGAGCAA
GCATCACCATCATTCAGGCCATCACCATACCGGACACCACCATCATTCAGGCAGTCATCACCATACCGGG
AAAACTGAAGAAGGTAAACTGGTAATCTGGATTAACGGCGATAAAGGCTATAACGGTCTCGCTGAAGTCG
GTAAGAAATTCGAGAAAGATACCGGAATTAAAGTCACCGTTGAGCATCCGGATAAACTGGAAGAGAAATT
CCCACAGGTTGCGGCAACTGGCGATGGCCCTGACATTATCTTCTGGGCACACGACCGCTTTGGTGGCTAC
GCTCAATCTGGCCTGTTGGCTGAAATCACCCCGGACAAAGCGTTCCAGGACAAGCTGTATCCGTTTACCT
GGGATGCCGTACGTTACAACGGCAAGCTGATTGCTTACCCGATCGCTGTTGAAGCGTTATCGCTGATTTA
TAACAAAGATCTGCTGCCGAACCCGCCAAAAACCTGGGAAGAGATCCCGGCGCTGGATAAAGAACTGAAA
GCGAAAGGTAAGAGCGCGCTGATGTTCAACCTGCAAGAACCGTACTTCACCTGGCCGCTGATTGCTGCTG
ACGGGGGTTATGCGTTCAAGTATGAAAACGGCAAGTACGACATTAAAGACGTGGGCGTGGATAACGCTGG
CGCGAAAGCGGGTCTGACCTTCCTGGTTGACCTGATTAAAAACAAACACATGAATGCAGACACTGATTAC
TCCATCGCAGAAGCTGCCTTTAATAAAGGCGAAACAGCGATGACCATCAACGGCCCGTGGGCATGGTCCA
ACATCGACACCAGCAAAGTGAATTATGGTGTAACGGTACTGCCGACCTTCAAGGGTCAACCATCCAAACC
GTTCGTTGGCGTGCTGAGCGCAGGTATTAACGCCGCCAGTCCGAACAAAGAGCTGGCAAAAGAGTTCCTC
GAAAACTATCTGCTGACTGATGAAGGTCTGGAAGCGGTTAATAAAGACAAACCGCTGGGTGCCGTAGCGC
TGAAGTCTTACGAGGAAGAGTTGGCGAAAGATCCACGTATTGCCGCCACCATGGAAAACGCCCAGAAAGG
TGAAATCATGCCGAACATCCCGCAGATGTCCGCTTTCTGGTATGCCGTGCGTACTGCGGTGATCAACGCC
GCCAGCGGTCGTCAGACTGTCGATGAAGCCCTGAAAGACGCGCAGACTAATTCGAGCTCAGCTGCGGGTG
GCGAAGAAGATAAGAAACCGGCAGGTGGCGAAGGTGGCGGTGCCCATATCAACCTGAAAGTGAAAGGTCA
AGACGGCAACGAAGTCTTTTTCCGCATCAAACGTTCTACCCAGCTGAAAAAGCTGATGAACGCATACTGT
GACCGTCAGTCTGTAGACATGACCGCAATTGCTTTCCTGTTTGATGGTCGTCGCCTGCGTGCGGAACAGA
CCCCGGATGAACTGGAGATGGAAGATGGCGACGAAATCGACGCAATGCTTCATCAGACTGGTGGCTCAAG
TGGATCCGGTTGGACCTGCCAGTTCTGCGAACGAACCTTTTCGACCAACAGGGGTTTGGGTGTCCACAAG
CGTAGAGCCCACCCTGTTGAGACCAATACGGATGCCGCTCCGATGATGGTGAAGCGGCGGTGGCATGGCG
AGGAAATCGACCTCCTCGCTCGCACCGAGGCCAGGTTGCTCGCTGAGCGGGGTCAGTGCTCGGGTGGAGA
CCTCTTTGGCGCGCTTCCAGGGTTTGGAAGAACTCTGGAAGCGATTAAGGGACAACGGCGGAGGGAGCCT
TATCGGGCATTGGTGCAAGCGCACCTTGCCCGATTTGGTTCCCAGCCGGGTCCCTCGTCGGGGGGGTGCT
CGGCCGAGCCTGACTTCCGGCGGGCTTCTGGAGCTGAGGAAGCGGGCGAGGAACGATGCGCCGAAGACGC
CGCTGCCTATGATCCATCCGCAGTCGGTCAGATGTCGCCCGATGCCGCTCGGGTTCTCTCCGAACTCCTT
GAGGGTGCGGGGAGAAGACGAGCGTGCAGGGCTATGAGACCCAAGACTGCAGGGCGGCGAAACGATTTGC
ACGATGATCGGACAGCTAGTGCCCACAAAACCAGTAGACAAAAGCGCAGGGCAGAGTACGCGCGTGTGCA
GGAACTGTACAAGAAGTGTCGCAGCAGAGCAGCAGCTGAGGTGATCGATGGCGCGTGTGGGGGTGTCGGA
CACTCGCTCGAGGAGATGGAGACCTATTGGCGACCTATCCTCGAGAGAGTGTCCGATGCACCTGGGCCTA
CACCGGAAGCTCTTCACGCCCTAGGGCGTGCGGAGTGGCACGGGGGCAATCGCGACTACACCCAGCTGTG
GAAGCCGATCTCGGTGGAAGAGATCAAGGCCTCCCGCTTTGACTGGCGAACTTCGCCGGGCCCGGACGGT
ATACGTTCGGGTCAGTGGCGTGCGGTTCCTGTGCACTTGAAGGCGGAAATGTTCAATGCATGGATGGCAC
GAGGCGAAATACCCGAAATTCTACGGCAGTGCCGAACCGTCTTTGTACCTAAGGTGGAGAGACCAGGTGG
ACCGGGGGAATATCGACCGATCTCGATCGCGTCGATTCCCCTGAGACACTTTCACTCCATCTTGGCCCGG
AGGCTGTTGGCTTGCTGCCCCCCTGATGCACGACAGCGCGGATTTATCTGCGCCGACGGTACGCTGGAGA
ATTCCGCAGTACTGGACGCGGTGCTTGGGGATAGCAGGAAGAAGCTGCGGGAATGTCACGTGGCGGTGCT
AGACTTCGCCAAGGCATTTGACACAGTGTCTCACGAGGCACTTGTCGAATTGCTGAGGTTGAGGGGCATG
CCCGAACAGTTCTGCGGCTACATTGCTCACCTATACGATACGGCGTCCACCACCTTAGCCGTGAACAATG
AAATGAGCAGCCCTGTAAAAGTGGGACGAGGGGTTCGTCAAGGGGACCCTCTGTCGCCGATACTCTTCAA
CGTGGTGATGGACCTCATCCTGGCTTCCCTGCCGGAGAGGGTCGGGTATAGGTTGGAGATGGAACTCGTG
TCCGCTCTGGCCTATGCTGACGACCTAGTCCTGCTTGCGGGGTCGAAGGTAGGGATGCAGGAGTCCATCT
CTGCTGTGGACTGTGTCGGTAGGCAGATGGGCCTACGCCTGAATTGCAGGAAAAGCGCGGTTCTGTCTAT
GATACCGGATGGCCACCGCAAGAAGCATCACTACCTGACTGAGCGAACCTTCAATATTGGAGGTAAGCCG
CTCAGGCAGGTGAGTTGTGTTGAGCGGTGGCGATATCTTGGTGTCGATTTTGAGGCCTCTGGATGCGTGA
CATTAGAGCATAGTATCAGTAGTGCTCTGAATAACATCTCAAGGGCACCTCTCAAACCCCAACAGAGGTT
GGAGATTTTGAGAGCTCATCTGATTCCGAGATTCCAGCACGGTTTTGTGCTTGGAAACATCTCGGATGAC
CGATTGAGAATGCTCGATGTCCAAATCCGGAAAGCAGTCGGACAGTGGCTAAGGCTACCGGCGGATGTGC
CCAAGGCATATTATCACGCCGCAGTTCAGGACGGCGGCTTAGCGATCCCATCGGTGCGAGCGACCATCCC
GGACCTCATTGTGAGGCGTTTCGGGGGGCTCGACTCGTCACCATGGTCAGTGGCAAGAGCCGCCGCCAAA
TCTGATAAGATTCGTAAGAAACTGCGGTGGGCCTGGAAACAGCTCCGCAGGTTCAGCCGTGTTGACTCCA
CAACGCAACGACCATCTGTGCGCTTGTTTTGGCGAGAACATCTGCATGCATCTGTTGATGGACGCGAACT
TCGCGAATCCACACGCACCCCGACATCCACAAAGTGGATTAGGGAGCGATGCGCGCAGATAACCGGACGG
GACTTCGTGCAGTTCGTGCACACTCATATCAACGCCCTCCCATCCCGCATTCGCGGATCGAGAGGGCGTA
GAGGTGGGGGTGAGTCTTCGTTGACCTGCCGTGCTGGTTGCAAGGTTAGGGAGACGACGGCTCACATCCT
ACAACAGTGTCACAGAACACACGGCGGCCGGATTCTACGACACAACAAGATTGTATCTTTCGTGGCGAAA
GCCATGGAAGAGAACAAGTGGACGGTTGAGCTGGAGCCGAGGCTACGAACATCGGTTGGTCTCCGTAAGC
CGGATATTATCGCCTCCAGGGATGGTGTCGGAGTGATCGTGGACGTGCAGGTGGTCTCGGGCCAGCGATC
GCTTGACGAGCTCCACCGTGAGAAACGTAATAAATACGGGAATCACGGGGAGCTGGTTGAGTTGGTCGCA
GGTAGACTAGGACTTCCGAAAGCTGAGTGCGTGCGAGCCACTTCGTGCACGATATCTTGGAGGGGAGTAT
GGAGCCTGACTTCTTATAAGGAGTTAAGGTCCATAATCGGGCTTCGGGAACCGACACTACAAATCGTTCC
GATACTGGCGTTGAGAGGTTCACACATGAACTGGACCAGGTTCAATCAGATGACGTCCGTCATGGGGGGC
GGCGTTGGTTCTGGAGGATCTAGCGGAGGATCCTCTGGCAGCGAGACACCAGGAACAAGCGAGTCAGCAA
CACCAGAGAGCAGTGGCGGCAGCAGCGGCGGCAGCAGCGACAAGAAGTACAGCATCGGCCTGGACATCGG
CACCAACTCTGTGGGCTGGGCCGTGATCACCGACGAGTACAAGGTGCCCAGCAAGAAATTCAAGGTGCTG
GGCAACACCGACCGGCACAGCATCAAGAAGAACCTGATCGGAGCCCTGCTGTTCGACAGCGGCGAAACAG
CCGAGGCCACCCGGCTGAAGAGAACCGCCAGAAGAAGATACACCAGACGGAAGAACCGGATCTGCTATCT
GCAAGAGATCTTCAGCAACGAGATGGCCAAGGTGGACGACAGCTTCTTCCACAGACTGGAAGAGTCCTTC
CTGGTGGAAGAGGATAAGAAGCACGAGCGGCACCCCATCTTCGGCAACATCGTGGACGAGGTGGCCTACC
ACGAGAAGTACCCCACCATCTACCACCTGAGAAAGAAACTGGTGGACAGCACCGACAAGGCCGACCTGCG
GCTGATCTATCTGGCCCTGGCCCACATGATCAAGTTCCGGGGCCACTTCCTGATCGAGGGCGACCTGAAC
CCCGACAACAGCGACGTGGACAAGCTGTTCATCCAGCTGGTGCAGACCTACAACCAGCTGTTCGAGGAAA
ACCCCATCAACGCCAGCGGCGTGGACGCCAAGGCCATCCTGTCTGCCAGACTGAGCAAGAGCAGACGGCT
GGAAAATCTGATCGCCCAGCTGCCCGGCGAGAAGAAGAATGGCCTGTTCGGAAACCTGATTGCCCTGAGC
CTGGGCCTGACCCCCAACTTCAAGAGCAACTTCGACCTGGCCGAGGATGCCAAACTGCAGCTGAGCAAGG
ACACCTACGACGACGACCTGGACAACCTGCTGGCCCAGATCGGCGACCAGTACGCCGACCTGTTTCTGGC
CGCCAAGAACCTGTCCGACGCCATCCTGCTGAGCGACATCCTGAGAGTGAACACCGAGATCACCAAGGCC
CCCCTGAGCGCCTCTATGATCAAGAGATACGACGAGCACCACCAGGACCTGACCCTGCTGAAAGCTCTCG
TGCGGCAGCAGCTGCCTGAGAAGTACAAAGAGATTTTCTTCGACCAGAGCAAGAACGGCTACGCCGGCTA
CATTGACGGCGGAGCCAGCCAGGAAGAGTTCTACAAGTTCATCAAGCCCATCCTGGAAAAGATGGACGGC
ACCGAGGAACTGCTCGTGAAGCTGAACAGAGAGGACCTGCTGCGGAAGCAGCGGACCTTCGACAACGGCA
GCATCCCCCACCAGATCCACCTGGGAGAGCTGCACGCCATTCTGCGGCGGCAGGAAGATTTTTACCCATT
CCTGAAGGACAACCGGGAAAAGATCGAGAAGATCCTGACCTTCCGCATCCCCTACTACGTGGGCCCTCTG
GCCAGGGGAAACAGCAGATTCGCCTGGATGACCAGAAAGAGCGAGGAAACCATCACCCCCTGGAACTTCG
AGGAAGTGGTGGACAAGGGCGCTTCCGCCCAGAGCTTCATCGAGCGGATGACCAACTTCGATAAGAACCT
GCCCAACGAGAAGGTGCTGCCCAAGCACAGCCTGCTGTACGAGTACTTCACCGTGTATAACGAGCTGACC
AAAGTGAAATACGTGACCGAGGGAATGAGAAAGCCCGCCTTCCTGAGCGGCGAGCAGAAAAAGGCCATCG
TGGACCTGCTGTTCAAGACCAACCGGAAAGTGACCGTGAAGCAGCTGAAAGAGGACTACTTCAAGAAAAT
CGAGTGCTTCGACTCCGTGGAAATCTCCGGCGTGGAAGATCGGTTCAACGCCTCCCTGGGCACATACCAC
GATCTGCTGAAAATTATCAAGGACAAGGACTTCCTGGACAATGAGGAAAACGAGGACATTCTGGAAGATA
TCGTGCTGACCCTGACACTGTTTGAGGACAGAGAGATGATCGAGGAACGGCTGAAAACCTATGCCCACCT
GTTCGACGACAAAGTGATGAAGCAGCTGAAGCGGCGGAGATACACCGGCTGGGGCAGGCTGAGCCGGAAG
CTGATCAACGGCATCCGGGACAAGCAGTCCGGCAAGACAATCCTGGATTTCCTGAAGTCCGACGGCTTCG
CCAACAGAAACTTCATGCAGCTGATCCACGACGACAGCCTGACCTTTAAAGAGGACATCCAGAAAGCCCA
GGTGTCCGGCCAGGGCGATAGCCTGCACGAGCACATTGCCAATCTGGCCGGCAGCCCCGCCATTAAGAAG
GGCATCCTGCAGACAGTGAAGGTGGTGGACGAGCTCGTGAAAGTGATGGGCCGGCACAAGCCCGAGAACA
TCGTGATCGAAATGGCCAGAGAGAACCAGACCACCCAGAAGGGACAGAAGAACAGCCGCGAGAGAATGAA
GCGGATCGAAGAGGGCATCAAAGAGCTGGGCAGCCAGATCCTGAAAGAACACCCCGTGGAAAACACCCAG
CTGCAGAACGAGAAGCTGTACCTGTACTACCTGCAGAATGGGCGGGATATGTACGTGGACCAGGAACTGG
ACATCAACCGGCTGTCCGACTACGATGTGGACGCTATCGTGCCTCAGAGCTTTCTGAAGGACGACTCCAT
CGACAACAAGGTGCTGACCAGAAGCGACAAGAACCGGGGCAAGAGCGACAACGTGCCCTCCGAAGAGGTC
GTGAAGAAGATGAAGAACTACTGGCGGCAGCTGCTGAACGCCAAGCTGATTACCCAGAGAAAGTTCGACA
ATCTGACCAAGGCCGAGAGAGGCGGCCTGAGCGAACTGGATAAGGCCGGCTTCATCAAGAGACAGCTGGT
GGAAACCCGGCAGATCACAAAGCACGTGGCACAGATCCTGGACTCCCGGATGAACACTAAGTACGACGAG
AATGACAAGCTGATCCGGGAAGTGAAAGTGATCACCCTGAAGTCCAAGCTGGTGTCCGATTTCCGGAAGG
ATTTCCAGTTTTACAAAGTGCGCGAGATCAACAACTACCACCACGCCCACGACGCCTACCTGAACGCCGT
CGTGGGAACCGCCCTGATCAAAAAGTACCCTAAGCTGGAAAGCGAGTTCGTGTACGGCGACTACAAGGTG
TACGACGTGCGGAAGATGATCGCCAAGAGCGAGCAGGAAATCGGCAAGGCTACCGCCAAGTACTTCTTCT
ACAGCAACATCATGAACTTTTTCAAGACCGAGATTACCCTGGCAAACGGCGAGATCCGGAAGCGGCCTCT
GATCGAGACAAACGGCGAAACCGGGGAGATCGTGTGGGATAAGGGCCGGGATTTTGCCACCGTGCGGAAA
GTGCTGAGCATGCCCCAAGTGAATATCGTGAAAAAGACCGAGGTGCAGACAGGCGGCTTCAGCAAAGAGT
CTATCCTGCCCAAGAGGAACAGCGATAAGCTGATCGCCAGAAAGAAGGACTGGGACCCTAAGAAGTACGG
CGGCTTCGACAGCCCCACCGTGGCCTATTCTGTGCTGGTGGTGGCCAAAGTGGAAAAGGGCAAGTCCAAG
AAACTGAAGAGTGTGAAAGAGCTGCTGGGGATCACCATCATGGAAAGAAGCAGCTTCGAGAAGAATCCCA
TCGACTTTCTGGAAGCCAAGGGCTACAAAGAAGTGAAAAAGGACCTGATCATCAAGCTGCCTAAGTACTC
CCTGTTCGAGCTGGAAAACGGCCGGAAGAGAATGCTGGCCTCTGCCGGCGAACTGCAGAAGGGAAACGAA
CTGGCCCTGCCCTCCAAATATGTGAACTTCCTGTACCTGGCCAGCCACTATGAGAAGCTGAAGGGCTCCC
CCGAGGATAATGAGCAGAAACAGCTGTTTGTGGAACAGCACAAGCACTACCTGGACGAGATCATCGAGCA
GATCAGCGAGTTCTCCAAGAGAGTGATCCTGGCCGACGCTAATCTGGACAAAGTGCTGTCCGCCTACAAC
AAGCACCGGGATAAGCCCATCAGAGAGCAGGCCGAGAATATCATCCACCTGTTTACCCTGACCAATCTGG
GAGCCCCTGCCGCCTTCAAGTACTTTGACACCACCATCGACCGGAAGAGGTACACCAGCACCAAAGAGGT
GCTGGACGCCACCCTGATCCACCAGAGCATCACCGGCCTGTACGAGACACGGATCGACCTGTCTCAGCTG
GGAGGCGACGCTAGCTGGAGCCATCCGCAGTTTGAAAAAGGTGGTGGTAGCGGTGGTGGTTCAGGTGGTA
GTGCATGGTCACACCCTCAGTTTGAGAAAAATTAATTAACCTAGGCTGCTGCCACCGCTGAGCAATAACT
AGCATAACCCCTTGGGGCCTCTAAACGGGTCTTGAGGGGTTTTTTGCTGAAAGGAGGAACTATATCCGGA
T
